Addgene plasmid #71966: Neo1.d-AP-His
Purpose: Expresses the extracellular region of the Neogenin 1, isoform d protein, C-terminally fused to alkaline phosphatase + 6X histidine tag.
Depositing lab: Woj Wojtowicz. Depositing organization: University of California, Berkeley. Publication: An extracellular biochemical screen reveals that FLRTs and Unc5s mediate neuronal subtype recognition in the retina. Visser JJ, Cheng Y, Perry SC, Chastain AB, Parsa B, Masri SS, Ray TA, Kay JN, Wojtowicz WM. Elife. 2015 Dec 3;4. pii: e08149. doi: 10.7554/eLife.08149. PubMed 26633812.
Backbone
  Vector backbone: pCMVi-SV40ori
  Vector type: Mammalian Expression
Growth in bacteria
  Bacterial resistance: Ampicillin, 100 μg/mL
  Growth temperature: 37°C
  Growth strain: DH5alpha
  Copy number: High Copy
Gene/Insert
  Gene/Insert name: Neo1.d (alt names: Neogenin 1, isoform d; Igdcc2; NCBI gene ID 18007; Reference sequence XM_006510843)
  Species: M. musculus (mouse)
  Insert size (bp): 3339
  Entrez Gene: Neo1 (a.k.a. 2610028H22Rik, AI327052, D930014N22Rik, Igdcc2)
  Promoter: CMV
  Tag / fusion protein: AP-His (C terminal on backbone)
  Cloning method: Restriction Enzyme; 5′ cloning site NotI (not destroyed); 3′ cloning site SpeI (not destroyed)
  Sequencing primers: 5′ GTCAGAGGTAACTCCCGTTGC; 3′ GAGGTTCTTGGCGGCTGTC
Terms and licenses: Academic/Nonprofit Terms; Industry Terms: Not Available to Industry
How to cite: Neo1.d-AP-His was a gift from Woj Wojtowicz (Addgene plasmid # 71966 ; http://n2t.net/addgene:71966 ; RRID:Addgene_71966)
