[The description below was written by a language model from this plasmid's Addgene catalogue record and pLannotate feature annotations shown in this document.]
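Description:
Neo1.d-AP-His is a mammalian expression plasmid of about 9.9 kb built on the pCMVi-SV40ori backbone. It produces the extracellular region of mouse Neogenin 1, isoform d, as a soluble fusion protein. The 3,339 bp Neo1 ectodomain fragment sits between retained NotI and SpeI sites and is transcribed from the human cytomegalovirus immediate early enhancer and promoter. CMV intron A lies between the promoter and the coding sequence, an arrangement that generally boosts expression in transfected mammalian cells. Directly downstream and in frame is human placental secreted alkaline phosphatase, supplied by the backbone, followed according to the catalogue entry by a 6X histidine tag. The His tag is not annotated separately in the feature table. An SV40 polyadenylation signal terminates the transcript.

In bacteria the plasmid is maintained at high copy through a ColE1/pUC-type origin and selected with ampicillin via the β-lactamase gene. The backbone also carries an SV40 enhancer/early promoter region. This region includes the SV40 origin named in the backbone and would permit episomal amplification in cells expressing large T antigen. An f1 phage origin is present, along with short remnants of rop, bom and lacZα that appear to be cloning vestiges rather than functional parts.

Because the transmembrane and cytoplasmic portions of the receptor are omitted, the fusion is expected to be secreted into the culture medium. There the alkaline phosphatase moiety gives an enzymatic readout for detecting binding, and the histidine tag allows capture or purification. The associated publication describes an extracellular biochemical interaction screen of cell-surface recognition proteins in the retina, which is consistent with use of this construct as a binding probe in such assays.
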