Features (pLannotate 1.2.2; 14 found; start..end, strand, type, name):
     25..408     +  enhancer       CMV enhancer: human cytomegalovirus immediate early enhancer
    410..609     +  promoter       CMV promoter: human cytomegalovirus (CMV) immediate early promoter
    748..1573    +  intron         CMV intron A: human cytomegalovirus intron A (Chapman et al., 1991)
   1610..4948    +  CDS            Neo1 (fragment): NEO1_MOUSE - Also known as Ngn. Experimental evidence at protein level: Swiss-Prot protein existence level 1. Multi-functional cell surface receptor regulating cell adhesion in many diverse developmental processes, including neural tube and mammary gland formation, myogenesis and angiogenesis. Receptor for members of the BMP, netrin, and repulsive guidance molecule (RGM) families. Netrin-Neogenin interactions result in a chemoattractive axon guidance response and cell-cell adhesion, the interaction between NEO1/Neogenin and RGMa and RGMb induces a chemorepulsive response. From Mus musculus (Mo
   4967..6418    +  CDS            SEAP: secreted alkaline phosphatase from human placenta The natural enzyme has a C-terminal transmembrane sequence that is replaced by a GPI anchor.
   6477..6598    +  polyA_signal   SV40 poly(A) signal: SV40 polyadenylation signal
   6807..7395    -  rep_origin     ori: high-copy-number ColE1/pMB1/pBR322/pUC origin of replication
   7566..8426    -  CDS            AmpR: β-lactamase; bla; confers resistance to ampicillin, carbenicillin, and related antibiotics
   8427..8531    -  promoter       AmpR promoter: bla
   8626..8661    +  CDS            rop (fragment): Rop protein, which maintains plasmids at low copy number; rop
   8684..9014    +  promoter       SV40 promoter: SV40 enhancer and early promoter
   9137..9236    +  misc_feature   bom (fragment): basis of mobility region from pBR322
   9264..9692    -  rep_origin     f1 ori (sequence partly withheld): f1 bacteriophage origin of replication; arrow indicates direction of (+) strand synthesis
   9696..9853    -  CDS            lacZα (fragment): LacZα fragment of β-galactosidase; lacZ fragment
>Addgene plasmid #71966 | Neo1.d-AP-His | depositor full sequence | sequence record 131152 | Full Sequence
GTCGAGGTCTCGACGGTATCGATTGACATTGATTATTGACTAGCTAGTTATTAATAGTAATCAATTACGG
GGTCATTAGTTCATAGCCCATATATGGAGTTCCGCGTTACATAACTTACGGTAAATGGCCCGCCTGGCTG
ACCGCCCAACGACCCCCGCCCATTGACGTCAATAATGACGTATGTTCCCATAGTAACGCCAATAGGGACT
TTCCATTGACGTCAATGGGTGGAGTATTTACGGTAAACTGCCCACTTGGCAGTACATCAAGTGTATCATA
TGCCAAGTCCGCCCCCTATTGACGTCAATGACGGTAAATGGCCCGCCTGGCATTATGCCCAGTACATGAC
CTTACGGGACTTTCCTACTTGGCAGTACATCTACGTATTAGTCATCGCTATTACCATGGTGATGCGGTTT
TGGCAGTACACCAATGGGCGTGGATAGCGGTTTGACTCACGGGGATTTCCAAGTCTCCACCCCATTGACG
TCAATGGGAGTTTGTTTTGGCACCAAAATCAACGGGACTTTCCAAAATGTCGTAATAACCCCGCCCCGTT
GACGCAAATGGGCGGTAGGCGTGTACGGTGGGAGGTCTATATAAGCAGAGCTCGTTTAGTGAACCGTCAG
ATCGCCTGGAGACGCCATCCACGCTGTTTTGACCTCCATAGAAGACACCGGGACCGATCCAGCCTCCGCG
GCCGGGAACGGTGCATTGGAACGCGGATTCCCCGTGCCAAGAGTGACGTAAGTACCGCCTATAGACTCTA
TAGGCACACCCCTTTGGCTCTTATGCATGCTATACTGTTTTTGGCTTGGGGCCTATACACCCCCGCTTCC
ATATGCTATAGGTGATGGTATAGCTTAGCCTATAGGTGTGGGTTATTGACCATTATTGACCACTCCCCTA
TTGGTGACGATACTTTCCATTACTAATCCATAACATGGCTCTTTGCCACAACTATCTCTATTGGCTATAT
GCCAATACTCTGTCCTTCAGAGACTGACACGGACTCTGTATTTTTACAGGATGGGGTCCCATTTATTATT
TACAAATTCACATATACAACAACGCCGTCCCCCGTGCCCGCAGTTTTTATTAAACATAGCGTGGGATCTC
CACGCGAATCTCGGGTACGTGTTCCGGACATGGGCTCTTCTCCGGTAGCGGCGGAGCTTCCACATCCGAG
CCCTGGTCCCATGCCTCCAGCGGCTCATGGTCGCTCGGCAGCTCCTTGCTCCTAACAGTGGAGGCCAGAC
TTAGGCACAGCACAATGCCCACCACCACCAGTGTGCCGCACAAGGCCGTGGCGGTAGGGTATGTGTCTGA
AAATGAGCTCGGAGATTGGGCTCGCACCGCTGACGCAGATGGAAGACTTAAGGCAGCGGCAGAAGAAGAT
GCAGGCAGCTGAGTTGTTGTATTCTGATAAGAGTCAGAGGTAACTCCCGTTGCGGTGCTGTTAACGGTGG
AGGGCAGTGTAGTCTGAGCAGTACTCGTTGCTGCCGCGCGCGCCACCAGACATAATAGCTGACAGACTAA
CAGACTGTTCCTTTCCATGGGTCTTTTCTGCAGAAGCTTGAATTCTCGAGGATCCGCGGCCGCGCCACCA
TGGCGGCGGAGCGCGAAGCCGGGCGACTCCTCTGCACCTCCTCCTCCCGGCGCTGCTGTCCGCCACCGCC
GCTGCTGCTGTTGCTGCCGCTGCTGCTGCTGCTCGGACGCCCGGCGTCCGGCGCCGCGGCCACGAAGAGC
GGCTCCCCGCCGCAGTCCGCAGGAGCCAGTGTTCGAACATTCACTCCGTTTTATTTTCTGGTGGAGCCAG
TAGACACCCTCTCAGTTAGAGGCTCTTCTGTTATATTAAATTGCTCGGCATATTCTGAGCCCTCTCCAAA
CATTGAATGGAAGAAAGATGGGACTTTTTTAAACTTAGAATCAGATGATCGACGCCAGCTACTCCCAGAT
GGATCTTTATTCATCAGCAACGTGGTGCATTCCAAACACAATAAGCCTGACGAAGGTTTCTATCAGTGTG
TAGCCACTGTGGATAATCTTGGAACCATTGTCAGCAGAACAGCCAAGCTCACAGTAGCAGGTCTTCCAAG
ATTTACCAGCCAACCAGAACCTTCTTCAGTCTATGTTGGAAACAGTGCAATTCTGAATTGTGAAGTTAAT
GCAGATTTGGTCCCATTTGTTAGGTGGGAACAGAATCGACAGCCCCTTCTTCTAGATGACAGGATTGTCA
AACTTCCAAGTGGAACACTGGTTATCAGCAATGCTACTGAAGGAGATGGGGGACTCTACCGCTGCATTGT
TGAAAGTGGTGGGCCACCAAAGTTTAGTGACGAAGCTGAATTGAAAGTTCTTCAAGATCCTGAGGAAATT
GTAGACTTGGTATTTCTGATGCGACCATCTTCTATGATGAAAGTCACTGGTCAGAGTGCAGTGTTGCCAT
GTGTTGTCTCAGGGCTTCCTGCTCCAGTTGTTAGATGGATGAAAAACGAAGAAGTGCTTGACACAGAAAG
CTCTGGCAGGTTGGTCTTGCTAGCAGGAGGTTGCTTGGAGATCAGTGATGTCACTGAGGATGATGCTGGG
ACTTATTTTTGCATAGCTGATAATGGAAATAAGACAGTTGAAGCTCAGGCGGAGCTTACTGTGCAAGTGC
CACCTGGATTCCTGAAACAACCTGCTAACATATATGCTCACGAATCCATGGACATTGTATTTGAATGTGA
AGTCACTGGGAAGCCAACTCCAACTGTGAAGTGGGTCAAGAATGGGGATGTGGTTATCCCCAGTGATTAC
TTTAAAATTGTAAAGGAACATAATCTTCAAGTTTTGGGTCTGGTGAAATCAGATGAAGGGTTCTATCAAT
GCATTGCTGAGAATGATGTTGGAAATGCACAAGCTGGAGCCCAGCTGATAATCCTTGAGCATGCACCAGC
CACAACGGGACCATTACCTTCAGCTCCTCGAGACGTCGTGGCCTCCCTGGTCTCTACTCGCTTCATTAAA
TTGACATGGCGTACACCTGCATCAGACCCTCATGGAGACAATCTCACCTACTCTGTGTTCTACACCAAGG
AAGGGGTTGCTAGGGAGCGTGTTGAGAATACCAGCCAGCCAGGAGAGATGCAGGTGACTATTCAAAACTT
GATGCCAGCAACTGTGTACATCTTCAAAGTTATGGCTCAAAATAAGCATGGCTCTGGAGAAAGTTCAGCT
CCTCTTCGAGTAGAGACACAGCCTGAGGTTCAGCTCCCTGGCCCAGCACCTAATATCCGTGCTTATGCAA
CGTCACCTACTTCTATCACTGTCACCTGGGAAACACCGTTATCTGGCAATGGGGAAATTCAAAATTACAA
ATTGTACTACATGGAAAAAGGAACTGATAAAGAACAGGATATTGATGTTTCAAGTCACTCCTACACCATT
AATGGACTGAAGAAATACACAGAATACAGTTTCCGAGTGGTGGCCTACAATAAACATGGTCCTGGAGTTT
CTACACAAGATGTTGCTGTTCGAACATTATCAGATGTTCCCAGTGCTGCTCCTCAGAATCTGTCCTTAGA
AGTGAGAAATTCAAAGAGTATAGTGATCCACTGGCAGCCCCCTTCCTCAACCACACAAAATGGGCAGATA
ACTGGCTACAAGATTCGATATCGAAAGGCCTCCCGAAAAAGTGATGTCACTGAGACCTTGGTAACTGGGA
CACAGCTGTCTCAGCTGATTGAAGGTCTTGATCGGGGGACAGAATATAACTTCCGAGTCGCTGCTCTCAC
AGTCAATGGTACAGGTCCAGCAACTGATTGGCTGTCTGCTGAAACTTTTGAAAGCGACCTAGATGAAACT
CGTGTTCCTGAAGTGCCCAGCTCTCTTCATGTCCGTCCGCTCGTCACTAGCATTGTAGTGAGCTGGACTC
CTCCAGAGAACCAGAACATTGTGGTCCGAGGTTACGCCATCGGTTACGGCATTGGCAGCCCTCATGCCCA
GACCATCAAAGTGGACTATAAACAACGTTATTACACCATCGAAAACTTGGATCCAAGCTCTCATTACGTG
ATTACCTTGAAAGCATTTAACAATGTTGGCGAAGGCATCCCCCTTTATGAGAGTGCTGTGACCAGACCTC
ACACAGACACTTCTGAAGTTGATTTATTTGTTATTAATGCTCCATACACTCCAGTGCCAGATCCCACTCC
CATGATGCCACCAGTGGGAGTTCAGGCTTCCATTCTGAGTCACGACACCATAAGGATTACCTGGGCAGAC
AACTCCCTGCCCAAACACCAGAAGATTACAGACTCCCGCTACTACACAGTCCGGTGGAAGACCAACATCC
CAGCAAACACGAAGTACAAGAATGCAAATGCAACGACGTTAAGCTATTTGGTTACTGGTTTAAAGCCAAA
TACGCTCTATGAGTTCTCTGTGATGGTGACCAAAGGCAGAAGGTCAAGCACGTGGAGTATGACAGCTCAT
GGCGCTACCTTTGAATTAGTTCCTACTTCTCCACCTAAGGATGTGACAGTTGTGAGTAAGGAAGGAAAAC
CTAGAACCATCATAGTGAACTGGCAGCCTCCCTCTGAAGCTAACGGCAAGATTACAGGTTACATCATCTA
TTACAGCACGGATGTGAATGCAGAGATACATGACTGGGTTATTGAACCAGTTGTGGGAAACAGACTGACT
CACCAGATTCAAGAGTTAACACTTGATACGCCATACTACTTCAAAATCCAGGCCCGGAACTCAAAGGGCA
TGGGGCCCATGTCTGAAGCTGTACAGTTCAGAACACCTAAAGCGGACTCCTCTGATAAAATGCCTAATGA
CCAAGCCTTAGGGTCAGCAGGAAAAGGAAGCCGACTACCAGACCTGGGATCTGACTACAAACCTCCAATG
AGTGGCAGCAACAGCCCTCACGGGAGCCCCACCTCCCCTCTGGACAGCACTAGTGGATCTTCCGGAATCA
TCCCAGTTGAGGAGGAGAACCCGGACTTCTGGAACCGCGAGGCAGCCGAGGCCCTGGGTGCCGCCAAGAA
GCTGCAGCCTGCACAGACAGCCGCCAAGAACCTCATCATCTTCCTGGGCGATGGGATGGGGGTGTCTACG
GTGACAGCTGCCAGGATCCTAAAAGGGCAGAAGAAGGACAAACTGGGGCCTGAGATACCCCTGGCCATGG
ACCGCTTCCCATATGTGGCTCTGTCCAAGACATACAATGTAGACAAACATGTGCCAGACAGTGGAGCCAC
AGCCACGGCCTACCTGTGCGGGGTCAAGGGCAACTTCCAGACCATTGGCTTGAGTGCAGCCGCCCGCTTT
AACCAGTGCAACACGACACGCGGCAACGAGGTCATCTCCGTGATGAATCGGGCCAAGAAAGCAGGGAAGT
CAGTGGGAGTGGTAACCACCACACGAGTGCAGCACGCCTCGCCAGCCGGCACCTACGCCCACACGGTGAA
CCGCAACTGGTACTCGGACGCCGACGTGCCTGCCTCGGCCCGCCAGGAGGGGTGCCAGGACATCGCTACG
CAGCTCATCTCCAACATGGACATTGACGTGATCCTAGGTGGAGGCCGAAAGTACATGTTTCGCATGGGAA
CCCCAGACCCTGAGTACCCAGATGACTACAGCCAAGGTGGGACCAGGCTGGACGGGAAGAATCTGGTGCA
GGAATGGCTGGCGAAGCGCCAGGGTGCCCGGTATGTGTGGAACCGCACTGAGCTCATGCAGGCTTCCCTG
GACCCGTCTGTGACCCATCTCATGGGTCTCTTTGAGCCTGGAGACATGAAATACGAGATCCACCGAGACT
CCACACTGGACCCCTCCCTGATGGAGATGACAGAGGCTGCCCTGCGCCTGCTGAGCAGGAACCCCCGCGG
CTTCTTCCTCTTCGTGGAGGGTGGTCGCATCGACCATGGTCATCATGAAAGCAGGGCTTACCGGGCACTG
ACTGAGACGATCATGTTCGACGACGCCATTGAGAGGGCGGGCCAGCTCACCAGCGAGGAGGACACGCTGA
GCCTCGTCACTGCCGACCACTCCCACGTCTTCTCCTTCGGAGGCTACCCCCTGCGAGGGAGCTCCATCTT
CGGGCTGGCCCCTGGCAAGGCCCGGGACAGGAAGGCCTACACGGTCCTCCTATACGGAAACGGTCCAGGC
TATGTGCTCAAGGACGGCGCCCGGCCGGATGTTACCGAGAGCGAGAGCGGGAGCCCCGAGTATCGGCAGC
AGTCAGCAGTGCCCCTGGACGAAGAGACCCACGCAGGCGAGGACGTGGCGGTGTTCGCGCGCGGCCCGCA
GGCGCACCTGGTTCACGGCGTGCAGGAGCAGACCTTCATAGCGCACGTCATGGCCTTCGCCGCCTGCCTG
GAGCCCTACACCGCCTGCGACCTGGCGCCCCCCGCCGGCACCACCGACGCCGCGCACCCGGGTCATCATC
ACCATCACCATTAATCTAGAGATCTTATTAAAGCAGAACTTGTTTATTGCAGCTTATAATGGTTACAAAT
AAAGCAATAGCATCACAAATTTCACAAATAAAGCATTTTTTTCACTGCATTCTAGTTGTGGTTTGTCCAA
ACTCATCAATGTATCTTATCATGTCTGGTCGACTCTAGCTAGACTCTTCCGCTTCCTCGCTCACTGACTC
GCTGCGCTCGGTCGTTCGGCTGCGGCGAGCGGTATCAGCTCACTCAAAGGCGGTAATACGGTTATCCACA
GAATCAGGGGATAACGCAGGAAAGAACATGTGAGCAAAAGGCCAGCAAAAGGCCAGGAACCGTAAAAAGG
CCGCGTTGCTGGCGTTTTTCCATAGGCTCCGCCCCCCTGACGAGCATCACAAAAATCGACGCTCAAGTCA
GAGGTGGCGAAACCCGACAGGACTATAAAGATACCAGGCGTTTCCCCCTGGAAGCTCCCTCGTGCGCTCT
CCTGTTCCGACCCTGCCGCTTACCGGATACCTGTCCGCCTTTCTCCCTTCGGGAAGCGTGGCGCTTTCTC
ATAGCTCACGCTGTAGGTATCTCAGTTCGGTGTAGGTCGTTCGCTCCAAGCTGGGCTGTGTGCACGAACC
CCCCGTTCAGCCCGACCGCTGCGCCTTATCCGGTAACTATCGTCTTGAGTCCAACCCGGTAAGACACGAC
TTATCGCCACTGGCAGCAGCCACTGGTAACAGGATTAGCAGAGCGAGGTATGTAGGCGGTGCTACAGAGT
TCTTGAAGTGGTGGCCTAACTACGGCTACACTAGAAGAACAGTATTTGGTATCTGCGCTCTGCTGAAGCC
AGTTACCTTCGGAAAAAGAGTTGGTAGCTCTTGATCCGGCAAACAAACCACCGCTGGTAGCGGTGGTTTT
TTTGTTTGCAAGCAGCAGATTACGCGCAGAAAAAAAGGATCTCAAGAAGATCCTTTGATCTTTTCTACGG
GGTCTGACGCTCAGTGGAACGAAAACTCACGTTAAGGGATTTTGGTCATGAGATTATCAAAAAGGATCTT
CACCTAGATCCTTTTAAATTAAAAATGAAGTTTTAAATCAATCTAAAGTATATATGAGTAAACTTGGTCT
GACAGTTACCAATGCTTAATCAGTGAGGCACCTATCTCAGCGATCTGTCTATTTCGTTCATCCATAGTTG
CCTGACTCCCCGTCGTGTAGATAACTACGATACGGGAGGGCTTACCATCTGGCCCCAGTGCTGCAATGAT
ACCGCGAGACCCACGCTCACCGGCTCCAGATTTATCAGCAATAAACCAGCCAGCCGGAAGGGCCGAGCGC
AGAAGTGGTCCTGCAACTTTATCCGCCTCCATCCAGTCTATTAATTGTTGCCGGGAAGCTAGAGTAAGTA
GTTCGCCAGTTAATAGTTTGCGCAACGTTGTTGCCATTGCTACAGGCATCGTGGTGTCACGCTCGTCGTT
TGGTATGGCTTCATTCAGCTCCGGTTCCCAACGATCAAGGCGAGTTACATGATCCCCCATGTTGTGCAAA
AAAGCGGTTAGCTCCTTCGGTCCTCCGATCGTTGTCAGAAGTAAGTTGGCCGCAGTGTTATCACTCATGG
TTATGGCAGCACTGCATAATTCTCTTACTGTCATGCCATCCGTAAGATGCTTTTCTGTGACTGGTGAGTA
CTCAACCAAGTCATTCTGAGAATAGTGTATGCGGCGACCGAGTTGCTCTTGCCCGGCGTCAATACGGGAT
AATACCGCGCCACATAGCAGAACTTTAAAAGTGCTCATCATTGGAAAACGTTCTTCGGGGCGAAAACTCT
CAAGGATCTTACCGCTGTTGAGATCCAGTTCGATGTAACCCACTCGTGCACCCAACTGATCTTCAGCATC
TTTTACTTTCACCAGCGTTTCTGGGTGAGCAAAAACAGGAAGGCAAAATGCCGCAAAAAAGGGAATAAGG
GCGACACGGAAATGTTGAATACTCATACTCTTCCTTTTTCAATATTATTGAAGCATTTATCAGGGTTATT
GTCTCATGAGCGGATACATATTTGAATGTATTTAGAAAAATAAACAAATAGGGGTTCCGCGCACATTTCC
CCGAAAAGTGCCACCTGACGTCTAAGAAACCATTATTATCATGACATTAACCTATAAAAATAGGCGTATC
ACGAGGCCCTTTCGTCTCGCGCGTTTCGGTGATGACGGTGAAAACCTCTGACACATGCAGCTCCCGGAGG
AATGTGTGTCAGTTAGGGTGTGGAAAGTCCCCAGGCTCCCCAGGCAGGCAGAAGTATGCAAAGCATGCAT
CTCAATTAGTCAGCAACCAGGTGTGGAAAGTCCCCAGGCTCCCCAGCAGGCAGAAGTATGCAAAGCATGC
ATCTCAATTAGTCAGCAACCATAGTCCCGCCCCTAACTCCGCCCATCCCGCCCCTAACTCCGCCCAGTTC
CGCCCATTCTCCGCCCCATGGCTGACTAATTTTTTTTATTTATGCAGAGGCCGAGGCCGCCTCTGCCTCT
GAGCTATTCCAGAAGTAGTGAGGAGGCTTTTTTGGAGGCCTAGGCTTTTGCAAAAAGCTCCCGGGAGCTT
GTATATCCATTTTCGTCCCGGAGACGGTCACAGCTTGTCTGTAAGCGGATGCCGGGAGCAGACAAGCCCG
TCAGGGCGCGTCAGCGGGTGTTGGCGGGTGTCGGGGCTGGCTTAACTATGCGGCATCAGAGCAGATTGTA
CTGAGAGTGCACCATATGCGGTGTGAAATACCGCACAGATGCGTAAGGAGAAAATACCGCATCAGGAAAT
TGTAAGCGTTAATATTTTGTTAAAATTCGCGTTAAATTTTTGTTAAATCAGCTCATTTTTTAACCAATAG
GCCGAAATCGGCAAAATCCCTTATAAATCAAAAGAATAGACCGAGATAGGGT
[37 nt withheld, positions 9363-9399]
AAAGAACGTGGACTCCAACGTCAAAGG
[49 nt withheld, positions 9427-9475]
T
[91 nt withheld, positions 9477-9567]
G
[124 nt withheld, positions 9569-9692]
CCATTCGCCATTCAGGCTGCGCAACTGTTGGGAAGGGCGATCGGTGCGGGCCTCTTCGCTATTACGCCAG
CTGGCGAAAGGGGGATGTGCTGCAAGGCGATTAAGTTGGGTAACGCCAGGGTTTTCCCAGTCACGACGTT
GTAAAACGACGGCCAGTGAATT
