>Addgene plasmid #71966 | Neo1.d-AP-His | addgene partial sequence | sequence record 135178 | pMRB101-F 5'-aagatgcaggcagctgagtt-3'
CGTTGCGGTGCTGTTAACGGTGGAGGGCAGTGTAGTCTGAGCAGTACTCGTTGCTGCCGCGCGCGCCACC
AGACATAATAGCTGACAGACTAACAGACTGTTCCTTTCCATGGGTCTTTTCTGCAGAAGCTTGAATTCTC
GAGGATCCGCGGCCGCGCCACCATGGCGGCGGAGCGCGAAGCCGGGCGACTCCTCTGCACCTCCTCCTCC
CGGCGCTGCTGTCCGCCACCGCCGCTGCTGCTGTTGCTGCCGCTGCTGCTGCTGCTCGGACGCCCGGCGT
CCGGCGCCGCGGCCACGAAGAGCGGCTCCCCGCCGCAGTCCGCAGGAGCCAGTGTTCGAACATTCACTCC
GTTTTATTTTCTGGTGGAGCCAGTAGACACCCTCTCAGTTAGAGGCTCTTCTGTTATATTAAATTGCTCG
GCATATTCTGAGCCCTCTCCAAACATTGAATGGAAGAAAGATGGGACTTTTTTAAACTTAGAATCAGATG
ATCGACGCCAGCTACTCCCAGATGGATCTTTATTCATCAGCAACGTGGTGCATTCCAAACACAATAAGCC
TGACGAAGGTTTCTATCAGTGTGTAGCCACTGTGGATAATCTTGGAACCATTGTCAGCAGAACAGCCAAG
CTCACAGTAGCAGGTCTTCCAAGATTTACCAGCCAACCAGAACCTTCTTCAGTCTATGTTGGAAACAGTG
CAATTCTGAATTGTGAAGTTAATGCAGATTTGGTCCCATTTGTTAGGTGGGAACAGAATCGACAGCCCCT
TCTTCTAGATGACAGGATTGTCAA
