>Addgene plasmid #71966 | Neo1.d-AP-His | addgene partial sequence | sequence record 135513 | SV40pA-R 5'-GAAATTTGTGATGCTATTGC-3'
ATAAGATCTCTAGATTAATGGTGATGGTGATGATGACCCGGGTGCGCGGCGTCGGTGGTGCCGGCGGGGG
GCGCCAGGTCGCAGGCGGTGTAGGGCTCCAGGCAGGCGGCGAAGGCCATGACGTGCGCTATGAAGGTCTG
CTCCTGCACGCCGTGAACCAGGTGCGCCTGCGGGCCGCGCGCGAACACCGCCACGTCCTCGCCTGCGTGG
GTCTCTTCGTCCAGGGGCACTGCTGACTGCTGCCGATACTCGGGGCTCCCGCTCTCGCTCTCGGTAACAT
CCGGCCGGGCGCCGTCCTTGAGCACATAGCCTGGACCGTTTCCGTATAGGAGGACCGTGTAGGCCTTCCT
GTCCCGGGCCTTGCCAGGGGCCAGCCCGAAGATGGAGCTCCCTCGCAGGGGGTAGCCTCCGAAGGAGAAG
ACGTGGGAGTGGTCGGCAGTGACGAGGCTCAGCGTGTCCTCCTCGCTGGTGAGCTGGCCCGCCCTCTCAA
TGGCGTCGTCGAACATGATCGTCTCAGTCAGTGCCCGGTAAGCCCTGCTTTCATGATGACCATGGTCGAT
GCGACCACCCTCCACGAAGAGGAAGAAGCCGCGGGGGTTCCTGCTCAGCAGGCGCAGGGCAGCCTCTGTC
ATCTCCATCAGGGAGGGGTCCAGTGTGGAGTCTCGGTGGATCTCGTATTTCATGTCTCCAGGCTCAAAGA
GACCCATGAGATGGGTCACAGACGG
